>Addgene plasmid #144878 | TFORF3402 | addgene full sequence | sequence record 404449 | Addgene NGS Result
TTAATGTAGTCTTATGCAATACTCTTGTAGTCTTGCAACATGGTAACGATGAGTTAGCAACATGCCTTAC
AAGGAGAGAAAAAGCACCGTGCATGCCGATTGGTGGAAGTAAGGTGGTACGATCGTGCCTTATTAGGAAG
GCAACAGACGGGTCTGACATGGATTGGACGAACCACTGAATTGCCGCATTGCAGAGATATTGTATTTAAG
TGCCTAGCTCGATACATAAACGGGTCTCTCTGGTTAGACCAGATCTGAGCCTGGGAGCTCTCTGGCTAAC
TAGGGAACCCACTGCTTAAGCCTCAATAAAGCTTGCCTTGAGTGCTTCAAGTAGTGTGTGCCCGTCTGTT
GTGTGACTCTGGTAACTAGAGATCCCTCAGACCCTTTTAGTCAGTGTGGAAAATCTCTAGCAGTGGCGCC
CGAACAGGGACTTGAAAGCGAAAGGGAAACCAGAGGAGCTCTCTCGACGCAGGACTCGGCTTGCTGAAGC
GCGCACGGCAAGAGGCGAGGGGCGGCGACTGGTGAGTACGCCAAAAATTTTGACTAGCGGAGGCTAGAAG
GAGAGAGATGGGTGCGAGAGCGTCAGTATTAAGCGGGGGAGAATTAGATCGCGATGGGAAAAAATTCGGT
TAAGGCCAGGGGGAAAGAAAAAATATAAATTAAAACATATAGTATGGGCAAGCAGGGAGCTAGAACGATT
CGCAGTTAATCCTGGCCTGTTAGAAACATCAGAAGGCTGTAGACAAATACTGGGACAGCTACAACCATCC
CTTCAGACAGGATCAGAAGAACTTAGATCATTATATAATACAGTAGCAACCCTCTATTGTGTGCATCAAA
GGATAGAGATAAAAGACACCAAGGAAGCTTTAGACAAGATAGAGGAAGAGCAAAACAAAAGTAAGACCAC
CGCACAGCAAGCGGCCGCTGATCTTCAGACCTGGAGGAGGAGATATGAGGGACAATTGGAGAAGTGAATT
ATATAAATATAAAGTAGTAAAAATTGAACCATTAGGAGTAGCACCCACCAAGGCAAAGAGAAGAGTGGTG
CAGAGAGAAAAAAGAGCAGTGGGAATAGGAGCTTTGTTCCTTGGGTTCTTGGGAGCAGCAGGAAGCACTA
TGGGCGCAGCGTCAATGACGCTGACGGTACAGGCCAGACAATTATTGTCTGGTATAGTGCAGCAGCAGAA
CAATTTGCTGAGGGCTATTGAGGCGCAACAGCATCTGTTGCAACTCACAGTCTGGGGCATCAAGCAGCTC
CAGGCAAGAATCCTGGCTGTGGAAAGATACCTAAAGGATCAACAGCTCCTGGGGATTTGGGGTTGCTCTG
GAAAACTCATTTGCACCACTGCTGTGCCTTGGAATGCTAGTTGGAGTAATAAATCTCTGGAACAGATTTG
GAATCACACGACCTGGATGGAGTGGGACAGAGAAATTAACAATTACACAAGCTTAATACACTCCTTAATT
GAAGAATCGCAAAACCAGCAAGAAAAGAATGAACAAGAATTATTGGAATTAGATAAATGGGCAAGTTTGT
GGAATTGGTTTAACATAACAAATTGGCTGTGGTATATAAAATTATTCATAATGATAGTAGGAGGCTTGGT
AGGTTTAAGAATAGTTTTTGCTGTACTTTCTATAGTGAATAGAGTTAGGCAGGGATATTCACCATTATCG
TTTCAGACCCACCTCCCAACCCCGAGGGGACCCATGCATTGCATCTCAATTAGTCAGCAACCAGGTGTGG
AAAGTCCCCAGGCTCCCCAGCAGGCAGAAGTATGCAAAGCATGCGTCTCAATTAGTCAGCAACCATAGTC
CCGCCCCTAACTCCGCCCATCCCGCCCCTAACTCCGCCCAGTTCCGCCCATTCTCCGCCCCATGGCTGAC
TAATTTTTTTTATTTATGCAGAGGCCGAGGCCGCCTCGGCCTCTGAGCTATTCCAGAAGTAGTGAGGAGG
CTTTTTTGGAGGCCTAGGCTTTTGCAAAAAGCTTTCTAGAGGTACCACCGGAGCTTACCATGACCGAGTA
CAAGCCCACGGTGCGCCTCGCCACCCGCGACGACGTCCCCAGGGCCGTACGCACCCTCGCCGCCGCGTTC
GCCGACTACCCCGCCACGCGCCACACCGTCGATCCGGACCGCCACATCGAGCGGGTCACCGAGCTGCAAG
AACTCTTCCTCACGCGCGTCGGGCTCGACATCGGCAAGGTGTGGGTCGCGGACGACGGCGCCGCCGTGGC
GGTCTGGACCACGCCGGAGAGCGTCGAAGCGGGGGCGGTGTTCGCCGAGATCGGCCCGCGCATGGCCGAG
TTGAGCGGTTCCCGGCTGGCCGCGCAGCAACAGATGGAAGGCCTCCTGGCGCCGCACCGGCCCAAGGAGC
CCGCGTGGTTCCTGGCCACCGTCGGCGTCTCGCCCGACCACCAGGGCAAGGGTCTGGGCAGCGCCGTCGT
GCTCCCCGGAGTGGAGGCGGCCGAGCGCGCCGGGGTGCCCGCCTTCCTGGAGACCTCCGCGCCCCGCAAC
CTCCCCTTCTACGAGCGGCTCGGCTTCACCGTCACCGCCGACGTCGAGGTGCCCGAAGGACCGCGCACCT
GGTGCATGACCCGCAAGCCCGGTGCCAGTTAACGAATTCTAGATCTTGAGACAAATGGCAGTATTCATCC
ACAATTTTAAAAGAAAAGGGGGGATTGGGGGGTACAGTGCAGGGGAAAGAATAGTAGACATAATAGCAAC
AGACATACAAACTAAAGAATTACAAAAACAAATTACAAAAATTCAAAATTTTCGGGTTTATTACAGGGAC
AGCAGAGATCCACTTTGGCGCCGGCTCGAGGCCTGCAGGTGCAAAGATGGATAAAGTTTTAAACAGAGAG
GAATCTTTGCAGCTAATGGACCTTCTAGGTCTTGAAAGGAGTGGGAATTGGCTCCGGTGCCCGTCAGTGG
GCAGAGCGCACATCGCCCACAGTCCCCGAGAAGTTGGGGGGAGGGGTCGGCAATTGAACCGGTGCCTAGA
GAAGGTGGCGCGGGGTAAACTGGGAAAGTGATGTCGTGTACTGGCTCCGCCTTTTTCCCGAGGGTGGGGG
AGAACCGTATATAAGTGCAGTAGTCGCCGTGAACGTTCTTTTTCGCAACGGGTTTGCCGCCAGAACACAG
GTAAGTGCCGTGTGTGGTTCCCGCGGGCCTGGCCTCTTTACGGGTTATGGCCCTTGCGTGCCTTGAATTA
CTTCCACCTGGCTGCAGTACGTGATTCTTGATCCCGAGCTTCGGGTTGGAAGTGGGTGGGAGAGTTCGAG
GCCTTGCGCTTAAGGAGCCCCTTCGCCTCGTGCTTGAGTTGAGGCCTGGCCTGGGCGCTGGGGCCGCCGC
GTGCGAATCTGGTGGCACCTTCGCGCCTGTCTCGCTGCTTTCGATAAGTCTCTAGCCATTTAAAATTTTT
GATGACCTGCTGCGACGCTTTTTTTCTGGCAAGATAGTCTTGTAAATGCGGGCCAAGATCTGCACACTGG
TATTTCGGTTTTTGGGGCCGCGGGCGGCGACGGGGCCCGTGCGTCCCAGCGCACATGTTCGGCGAGGCGG
GGCCTGCGAGCGCGGCCACCGAGAATCGGACGGGGGTAGTCTCAAGCTGGCCGGCCTGCTCTGGTGCCTG
GCCTCGCGCCGCCGTGTATCGCCCCGCCCTGGGCGGCAAGGCTGGCCCGGTCGGCACCAGTTGCGTGAGC
GGAAAGATGGCCGCTTCCCGGCCCTGCTGCAGGGAGCTCAAAATGGAGGACGCGGCGCTCGGGAGAGCGG
GCGGGTGAGTCACCCACACAAAGGAAAAGGGCCTTTCCGTCCTCAGCCGTCGCTTCATGTGACTCCACGG
AGTACCGGGCGCCGTCCAGGCACCTCGATTAGTTCTCGAGCTTTTGGAGTACGTCGTCTTTAGGTTGGGG
GGAGGGGTTTTATGCGATGGAGTTTCCCCACACTGAGTGGGTGGAGACTGAAGTTAGGCCAGCTTGGCAC
TTGATGTAATTCTCCTTGGAATTTGCCCTTTTTGAGTTTGGATCTTGGTTCATTCTCAAGCCTCAGACAG
TGGTTCAAAGTTTTTTTCTTCCATTTCAGGTGTCGTGAGGCTAGCATCGATTGATCAACAAGTTTGTACA
AAAAAGTTGGCATGGCACATGTTTCTTCAGAAACTCAAGATGTTTCCCCCAAAGATGAATTAACTGCTTC
AGAAGCCTCCACTAGGTCTCCATTGTGTGAACACACCTTCCCTGGGGACTCAGACTTACGGTCAATGATT
GAAGAACATGCTTTTCAGGTTTTGTCACAAGGATCCTTGTTAGAAAGTCCAAGTTACACAGTTTGTGTCT
CTGAGCCAGATAAAGATGATGATTTTCTTTCTCTGAACTTTCCCAGGAAACTTTGGAAAATAGTGGAAAG
TGACCAATTCAAGTCTATTTCATGGGATGAGAATGGAACTTGCATAGTGATTAATGAAGAACTCTTCAAG
AAAGAAATTTTGGAAACAAAGGCTCCTTACAGAATATTTCAAACTGATGCTATCAAAAGTTTTGTTCGAC
AGCTCAACCTTTATGGATTTAGTAAAATTCAACAGAATTTTCAAAGATCTGCCTTTCTAGCCACCTTTCT
GTCAGAAGAGAAAGAATCGTCTGTCTTAAGCAAGCTTCATGTCTTTGTGTTTCACCACAGTCTATTTGGA
GCAACATTCGGAGAACATCACTTTCAGCCATGCCCTTTACCATCTGGTAACAAGGCTCCCATTTCTACTT
GGAGTGGAGATTCCTGGTTGCTGTGCCCAACTTTCTTGTACAAAGTGGTTGATATCGGTAAGCCTATCCC
TAACCCTCTCCTCGGTCTCGATTCTACGTAGTAATGAACTAGTCCGTAACTTGAAAGTATTTCGATTTCT
TGGCTTTATATATCTTGTGGAAAGGACGATCACACGTATTCGAGTGCGCGGTCACGCGTTAAGTCGACAA
TCAACCTCTGGATTACAAAATTTGTGAAAGATTGACTGGTATTCTTAACTATGTTGCTCCTTTTACGCTA
TGTGGATACGCTGCTTTAATGCCTTTGTATCATGCTATTGCTTCCCGTATGGCTTTCATTTTCTCCTCCT
TGTATAAATCCTGGTTGCTGTCTCTTTATGAGGAGTTGTGGCCCGTTGTCAGGCAACGTGGCGTGGTGTG
CACTGTGTTTGCTGACGCAACCCCCACTGGTTGGGGCATTGCCACCACCTGTCAGCTCCTTTCCGGGACT
TTCGCTTTCCCCCTCCCTATTGCCACGGCGGAACTCATCGCCGCCTGCCTTGCCCGCTGCTGGACAGGGG
CTCGGCTGTTGGGCACTGACAATTCCGTGGTGTTGTCGGGGAAATCATCGTCCTTTCCTTGGCTGCTCGC
CTGTGTTGCCACCTGGATTCTGCGCGGGACGTCCTTCTGCTACGTCCCTTCGGCCCTCAATCCAGCGGAC
CTTCCTTCCCGCGGCCTGCTGCCGGCTCTGCGGCCTCTTCCGCGTCTTCGCCTTCGCCCTCAGACGAGTC
GGATCTCCCTTTGGGCCGCCTCCCCGCGTCGACTTTAAGACCAATGACTTACAAGGCAGCTGTAGATCTT
AGCCACTTTTTAAAAGAAAAGGGGGGACTGGAAGGGCTAATTCACTCCCAACGAAGACAAGATCTGCTTT
TTGCTTGTACTGGGTCTCTCTGGTTAGACCAGATCTGAGCCTGGGAGCTCTCTGGCTAACTAGGGAACCC
ACTGCTTAAGCCTCAATAAAGCTTGCCTTGAGTGCTTCAAGTAGTGTGTGCCCGTCTGTTGTGTGACTCT
GGTAACTAGAGATCCCTCAGACCCTTTTAGTCAGTGTGGAAAATCTCTAGCAGTACGTATAGTAGTTCAT
GTCATCTTATTATTCAGTATTTATAACTTGCAAAGAAATGAATATCAGAGAGTGAGAGGAACTTGTTTAT
TGCAGCTTATAATGGTTACAAATAAAGCAATAGCATCACAAATTTCACAAATAAAGCATTTTTTTCACTG
CATTCTAGTTGTGGTTTGTCCAAACTCATCAATGTATCTTATCATGTCTGGCTCTAGCTATCCCGCCCCT
AACTCCGCCCATCCCGCCCCTAACTCCGCCCAGTTCCGCCCATTCTCCGCCCCATGGCTGACTAATTTTT
TTTATTTATGCAGAGGCCGAGGCCGCCTCGGCCTCTGAGCTATTCCAGAAGTAGTGAGGAGGCTTTTTTG
GAGGCCTAGGGACGTACCCAATTCGCCCTATAGTGAGTCGTATTACGCGCGCTCACTGGCCGTCGTTTTA
CAACGTCGTGACTGGGAAAACCCTGGCGTTACCCAACTTAATCGCCTTGCAGCACATCCCCCTTTCGCCA
GCTGGCGTAATAGCGAAGAGGCCCGCACCGATCGCCCTTCCCAACAGTTGCGCAGCCTGAATGGCGAATG
GG
[124 nt withheld, positions 6443-6566]
C
[91 nt withheld, positions 6568-6658]
A
[49 nt withheld, positions 6660-6708]
CCTTTGACGTTGGAGTCCACGTTCTTT
[37 nt withheld, positions 6736-6772]
ACCCTATCTCGGTCTATTCTTTTGATTTATAAGGGATTTTGCCGATTTCGGCCTATTGGTTAAAAAATGA
GCTGATTTAACAAAAATTTAACGCGAATTTTAACAAAATATTAACGCTTACAATTTAGGTGGCACTTTTC
GGGGAAATGTGCGCGGAACCCCTATTTGTTTATTTTTCTAAATACATTCAAATATGTATCCGCTCATGAG
ACAATAACCCTGATAAATGCTTCAATAATATTGAAAAAGGAAGAGTATGAGTATTCAACATTTCCGTGTC
GCCCTTATTCCCTTTTTTGCGGCATTTTGCCTTCCTGTTTTTGCTCACCCAGAAACGCTGGTGAAAGTAA
AAGATGCTGAAGATCAGTTGGGTGCACGAGTGGGTTACATCGAACTGGATCTCAACAGCGGTAAGATCCT
TGAGAGTTTTCGCCCCGAAGAACGTTTTCCAATGATGAGCACTTTTAAAGTTCTGCTATGTGGCGCGGTA
TTATCCCGTATTGACGCCGGGCAAGAGCAACTCGGTCGCCGCATACACTATTCTCAGAATGACTTGGTTG
AGTACTCACCAGTCACAGAAAAGCATCTTACGGATGGCATGACAGTAAGAGAATTATGCAGTGCTGCCAT
AACCATGAGTGATAACACTGCGGCCAACTTACTTCTGACAACGATCGGAGGACCGAAGGAGCTAACCGCT
TTTTTGCACAACATGGGGGATCATGTAACTCGCCTTGATCGTTGGGAACCGGAGCTGAATGAAGCCATAC
CAAACGACGAGCGTGACACCACGATGCCTGTAGCAATGGCAACAACGTTGCGCAAACTATTAACTGGCGA
ACTACTTACTCTAGCTTCCCGGCAACAATTAATAGACTGGATGGAGGCGGATAAAGTTGCAGGACCACTT
CTGCGCTCGGCCCTTCCGGCTGGCTGGTTTATTGCTGATAAATCTGGAGCCGGTGAGCGTGGGTCTCGCG
GTATCATTGCAGCACTGGGGCCAGATGGTAAGCCCTCCCGTATCGTAGTTATCTACACGACGGGGAGTCA
GGCAACTATGGATGAACGAAATAGACAGATCGCTGAGATAGGTGCCTCACTGATTAAGCATTGGTAACTG
TCAGACCAAGTTTACTCATATATACTTTAGATTGATTTAAAACTTCATTTTTAATTTAAAAGGATCTAGG
TGAAGATCCTTTTTGATAATCTCATGACCAAAATCCCTTAACGTGAGTTTTCGTTCCACTGAGCGTCAGA
CCCCGTAGAAAAGATCAAAGGATCTTCTTGAGATCCTTTTTTTCTGCGCGTAATCTGCTGCTTGCAAACA
AAAAAACCACCGCTACCAGCGGTGGTTTGTTTGCCGGATCAAGAGCTACCAACTCTTTTTCCGAAGGTAA
CTGGCTTCAGCAGAGCGCAGATACCAAATACTGTTCTTCTAGTGTAGCCGTAGTTAGGCCACCACTTCAA
GAACTCTGTAGCACCGCCTACATACCTCGCTCTGCTAATCCTGTTACCAGTGGCTGCTGCCAGTGGCGAT
AAGTCGTGTCTTACCGGGTTGGACTCAAGACGATAGTTACCGGATAAGGCGCAGCGGTCGGGCTGAACGG
GGGGTTCGTGCACACAGCCCAGCTTGGAGCGAACGACCTACACCGAACTGAGATACCTACAGCGTGAGCT
ATGAGAAAGCGCCACGCTTCCCGAAGGGAGAAAGGCGGACAGGTATCCGGTAAGCGGCAGGGTCGGAACA
GGAGAGCGCACGAGGGAGCTTCCAGGGGGAAACGCCTGGTATCTTTATAGTCCTGTCGGGTTTCGCCACC
TCTGACTTGAGCGTCGATTTTTGTGATGCTCGTCAGGGGGGCGGAGCCTATGGAAAAACGCCAGCAACGC
GGCCTTTTTACGGTTCCTGGCCTTTTGCTGGCCTTTTGCTCACATGTTCTTTCCTGCGTTATCCCCTGAT
TCTGTGGATAACCGTATTACCGCCTTTGAGTGAGCTGATACCGCTCGCCGCAGCCGAACGACCGAGCGCA
GCGAGTCAGTGAGCGAGGAAGCGGAAGAGCGCCCAATACGCAAACCGCCTCTCCCCGCGCGTTGGCCGAT
TCATTAATGCAGCTGGCACGACAGGTTTCCCGACTGGAAAGCGGGCAGTGAGCGCAACGCAATTAATGTG
AGTTAGCTCACTCATTAGGCACCCCAGGCTTTACACTTTATGCTTCCGGCTCGTATGTTGTGTGGAATTG
TGAGCGGATAACAATTTCACACAGGAAACAGCTATGACCATGATTACGCCAAGCGCGCAATTAACCCTCA
CTAAAGGGAACAAAAGCTGGAGCTGCAAGC
Features (pLannotate 1.2.2; 34 found; start..end, strand, type, name):
      5..231     +  promoter       RSV promoter: Rous sarcoma virus enhancer/promoter
    232..412     +  LTR            5' LTR (truncated): truncated 5' long terminal repeat (LTR) from HIV-1
    459..584     +  misc_feature   HIV-1 Ψ: packaging signal of human immunodeficiency virus type 1
    568..931     +  CDS            HIV-1 gag (fragment): gag protein from human immunodeficiency virus 1; gag
   1077..1310    +  misc_feature   RRE: The Rev response element (RRE) of HIV-1 allows for Rev-dependent mRNA export from the nucleus to the cytoplasm.
   1687..1713    +  CDS            Rev (fragment): human immunodeficiency virus 1 (HIV-1) Rev protein; rev; enhances nuclear export of unspliced and incompletely spliced viral mRNAs
   1720..1743    +  promoter       SV40 promoter (fragment): SV40 early promoter
   1744..1815    +  promoter       SV40 promoter (fragment): SV40 enhancer and early promoter
   1839..1974    +  rep_origin     SV40 ori: SV40 origin of replication
   2020..2616    +  CDS            PuroR (fragment): puromycin N-acetyltransferase; pac from Streptomyces; confers resistance to puromycin
   2665..2782    +  misc_feature   cPPT/CTS: central polypurine tract and central termination sequence of HIV-1
   2847..2913    +  CDS            small t antigen (fragment): SV40 (simian virus 40) small t antigen
   2920..4098    +  promoter       EF-1α promoter: strong constitutive promoter for human elongation factor EF-1α
   4119..4136    +  protein_bind   attB1 (fragment): mutant version of attB; core recombination site for the Gateway® BP reaction BP Clonase™
   4142..4657    +  CDS            HSFY1 (fragment): HSFY1_HUMAN - Also known as HSF2L, HSFY. Experimental evidence at protein level: Swiss-Prot protein existence level 1. From Homo sapiens (Human).
   4786..4809    -  protein_bind   attB2: mutant version of attB; recombination site for the Gateway® BP reaction BP Clonase™
   4817..4858    +  CDS            V5 tag: epitope tag from simian virus 5
   4874..4927    +  promoter       U6 promoter (fragment): RNA polymerase III promoter for human U6 snRNA
   4969..5557    +  misc_feature   WPRE: woodchuck hepatitis virus posttranscriptional regulatory element
   5608..5627    +  misc_feature   cPPT/CTS (fragment): central polypurine tract and central termination sequence of HIV-1
   5629..5862    +  LTR            3' LTR (ΔU3): self-inactivating 3' long terminal repeat (LTR) from HIV-1
   5940..6061    +  polyA_signal   SV40 poly(A) signal: SV40 polyadenylation signal
   6101..6236    +  rep_origin     SV40 ori: SV40 origin of replication
   6257..6275    -  promoter       T7 promoter: promoter for bacteriophage T7 RNA polymerase
   6283..6438    +  CDS            lacZα (fragment): LacZα fragment of β-galactosidase; lacZ fragment
   6443..6871    +  rep_origin     f1 ori (sequence partly withheld): f1 bacteriophage origin of replication; arrow indicates direction of (+) strand synthesis
   6924..7028    +  promoter       AmpR promoter: bla
   7029..7889    +  CDS            AmpR: β-lactamase; bla; confers resistance to ampicillin, carbenicillin, and related antibiotics
   8060..8648    +  rep_origin     ori: high-copy-number ColE1/pMB1/pBR322/pUC origin of replication
   8831..8923    +  CDS            lacI (fragment): lac repressor; lacI; The lac repressor binds to the lac operator to inhibit transcription in E. coli. This inhibition can be relieved by adding lactose or isopropyl-β-D-thiogalactopyranoside (IPTG).
   8936..8957    +  protein_bind   CAP binding site: CAP binding activates transcription in the presence of cAMP. E. coli catabolite activator protein
   8972..9002    +  promoter       lac promoter: promoter for the E. coli lac operon
   9010..9026    +  protein_bind   lac operator: The lac repressor binds to the lac operator to inhibit transcription in E. coli. This inhibition can be relieved by adding lactose or isopropyl-β-D-thiogalactopyranoside (IPTG). lac repressor encoded by lacI
   9071..9089    +  promoter       T3 promoter: promoter for bacteriophage T3 RNA polymerase
