[The description below was written by a language model from this plasmid's Addgene catalogue record and pLannotate feature annotations shown in this document.]
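Description:
TFORF3402 is a third-generation-style, self-inactivating lentiviral expression plasmid built on the pLX_TRC317 backbone. It carries the human transcription factor ORF HSFY2 for overexpression in mammalian cells. It is propagated in E. coli through a high-copy ColE1/pUC-type origin with ampicillin selection (AmpR), and the backbone also contains an f1 origin and residual lac/lacZα, T7 and T3 elements. The depositor warns that recombination can occur, as is common for LTR-containing plasmids.

The viral genome is transcribed from an RSV promoter fused to a truncated HIV-1 5' LTR. It includes the Ψ packaging signal with a gag fragment, the RRE for Rev-dependent nuclear export, a cPPT/CTS, a WPRE to boost transcript expression, and a ΔU3 3' LTR followed by an SV40 poly(A) signal. Within this unit, an SV40 promoter drives puromycin N-acetyltransferase for selecting transduced cells. Downstream, the EF-1α promoter drives the HSFY2 ORF, which was inserted by Gateway cloning and is flanked by attB1 and attB2 sites, with a C-terminal V5 epitope tag for detection. The automated annotation labels the ORF as an HSFY1 fragment covering only part of the region between the att sites. This probably reflects the close similarity of the HSFY paralogs, and the catalogue entry identifies the insert as an HSFY2 isoform.

The construct belongs to a barcoded transcription factor ORF collection in which each vector carries a unique 24-bp barcode, so that individual factors can be identified in pooled overexpression screens such as directed-differentiation studies. The barcode is not annotated in the feature table, so its position is not stated.
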