Addgene plasmid #144878: TFORF3402
Purpose: Lentiviral vector for overexpressing transcription factor ORFs with unique 24-bp barcodes. Barcodes facilitate identification of transcription factors in pooled screens.
Depositing lab: Feng Zhang. Depositing organization: Broad Institute. Publication: A transcription factor atlas of directed differentiation. Joung J, Ma S, Tay T, Geiger-Schuller KR, Kirchgatterer PC, Verdine VK, Guo B, Arias-Garcia MA, Allen WE, Singh A, Kuksenko O, Abudayyeh OO, Gootenberg JS, Fu Z, Macrae RK, Buenrostro JD, Regev A, Zhang F. Cell. 2023 Jan 5;186(1):209-229.e26. doi: 10.1016/j.cell.2022.11.026. PubMed 36608654.
Backbone
  Vector backbone: pLX_TRC317
  Backbone manufacturer: Broad Institute Genetic Perturbation Platform
  Backbone size w/o insert (bp): 8264
  Vector type: Mammalian Expression, Lentiviral
  Selectable markers: Puromycin
Growth in bacteria
  Bacterial resistance: Ampicillin, 100 μg/mL
  Growth temperature: 37°C
  Growth strain: NEB Stable
  Copy number: High Copy
Gene/Insert
  Gene/Insert name: HSFY2
  Species: H. sapiens (human)
  Insert size (bp): 848
  Entrez Gene: HSFY2 (a.k.a. HSF2L, HSFY)
  Promoter: EF1a
  Tag / fusion protein: V5 (C terminal on insert)
  Cloning method: Gateway Cloning
  Sequencing primers: 5′ GGGTGGAGACTGAAGTTAGGCCAG; 3′ CACATAGCGTAAAAGGAGCAACATAG
Resource information
  A portion of this plasmid was derived from a plasmid made by: Broad Institute Genetic Perturbation Platform
Terms and licenses: Academic/Nonprofit Terms; Industry Terms: Not Available to Industry
Depositor comments: XM_017030031.1 Please test multiple small colonies in case of plasmid recombination. To make this collection available in a timely manner, a portion of this collection was not fully sequenced by Addgene. If an Addgene verified full plasmid sequence is not available, please contact us prior to placing an order to request the full sequence.
How to cite: TFORF3402 was a gift from Feng Zhang (Addgene plasmid # 144878 ; http://n2t.net/addgene:144878 ; RRID:Addgene_144878)
