>Addgene plasmid #144878 | TFORF3402 | depositor partial sequence | sequence record 286749 | Insert
ATCGATTGATCAACAAGTTTGTACAAAAAAGTTGGCATGGCACATGTTTCTTCAGAAACTCAAGATGTTT
CCCCCAAAGATGAATTAACTGCTTCAGAAGCCTCCACTAGGTCTCCATTGTGTGAACACACCTTCCCTGG
GGACTCAGACTTACGGTCAATGATTGAAGAACATGCTTTTCAGGTTTTGTCACAAGGATCCTTGTTAGAA
AGTCCAAGTTACACAGTTTGTGTCTCTGAGCCAGATAAAGATGATGATTTTCTTTCTCTGAACTTTCCCA
GGAAACTTTGGAAAATAGTGGAAAGTGACCAATTCAAGTCTATTTCATGGGATGAGAATGGAACTTGCAT
AGTGATTAATGAAGAACTCTTCAAGAAAGAAATTTTGGAAACAAAGGCTCCTTACAGAATATTTCAAACT
GATGCTATCAAAAGTTTTGTTCGACAGCTCAACCTTTATGGATTTAGTAAAATTCAACAGAATTTTCAAA
GATCTGCCTTTCTAGCCACCTTTCTGTCAGAAGAGAAAGAATCGTCTGTCTTAAGCAAGCTTCATGTCTT
TGTGTTTCACCACAGTCTATTTGGAGCAACATTCGGAGAACATCACTTTCAGCCATGCCCTTTACCATCT
GGTAACAAGGCTCCCATTTCTACTTGGAGTGGAGATTCCTGGTTGCTGTGCCCAACTTTCTTGTACAAAG
TGGTTGATATCGGTAAGCCTATCCCTAACCCTCTCCTCGGTCTCGATTCTACGTAGTAATGAACTAGTCC
GTAACTTGAAAGTATTTCGATTTCTTGGCTTTATATATCTTGTGGAAAGGACGATCACACGTATTCGAGT
GCGCGGTC
