>Addgene plasmid #144878 | TFORF3402 | depositor partial sequence | sequence record 286750 | Barcode
TCACACGTATTCGAGTGCGCGGTC
